>Addgene plasmid #139710 | P447-FBP_19 | addgene full sequence | sequence record 296666 | Addgene NGS Result
TGGCACTGGCCGTCGTTTTACAACGTCGTGACTGGGAAAACCCTGGCGTTACCCAACTTAATCGCCTTGC
AGCACATCCCCCTTTCGCCAGCTGGCGTAATAGCGAAGAGGCCCGCACCGATCGCCCTTCCCAACAGTTG
CGCAGCCTGAATGGCGAATGCTAGAGCAGCTTGAGCTTGGATCAGATTGTCGTTTCCCGCCTTCAGTTTA
AACTATCAGTGTTTGACAGGATATATTGGCGGGTAAACCTAAGAGAAAAGAGCGTTTATTAGAATAATCG
GATATTTAAAAGGGCGTGAAAAGGTTTATCCGTTCGTCCATTTGTATGTGCATGCCAACCACAGGGTTCC
CCTCGGGATCAAAGTACTTTGATCCAACCCCTCCGCTGCTATAGTGCAGTCGGCTTCTGACGTTCAGTGC
AGCCGTCTTCTGAAAACGACATGTCGCACAAGTCCTAAGTTACGCGACAGGCTGCCGCCCTGCCCTTTTC
CTGGCGTTTTCTTGTCGCGTGTTTTAGTCGCATAAAGTAGAATACTTGCGACTAGAACCGGAGACATTAC
GCCATGAACAAGAGCGCCGCCGCTGGCCTGCTGGGCTATGCCCGCGTCAGCACCGACGACCAGGACTTGA
CCAACCAACGGGCCGAACTGCACGCGGCCGGCTGCACCAAGCTGTTTTCCGAGAAGATCACCGGCACCAG
GCGCGACCGCCCGGAGCTGGCCAGGATGCTTGACCACCTACGCCCTGGCGACGTTGTGACAGTGACCAGG
CTAGACCGCCTGGCCCGCAGCACCCGCGACCTACTGGACATTGCCGAGCGCATCCAGGAGGCCGGCGCGG
GCCTGCGTAGCCTGGCAGAGCCGTGGGCCGACACCACCACGCCGGCCGGCCGCATGGTGTTGACCGTGTT
CGCCGGCATTGCCGAGTTCGAGCGTTCCCTAATCATCGACCGCACCCGGAGCGGGCGCGAGGCCGCCAAG
GCCCGAGGCGTGAAGTTTGGCCCCCGCCCTACCCTCACCCCGGCACAGATCGCGCACGCCCGCGAGCTGA
TCGACCAGGAAGGCCGCACCGTGAAAGAGGCGGCTGCACTGCTTGGCGTGCATCGCTCGACCCTGTACCG
CGCACTTGAGCGCAGCGAGGAAGTGACGCCCACCGAGGCCAGGCGGCGCGGTGCCTTCCGTGAGGACGCA
TTGACCGAGGCCGACGCCCTGGCGGCCGCCGAGAATGAACGCCAAGAGGAACAAGCATGAAACCGCACCA
GGACGGCCAGGACGAACCGTTTTTCATTACCGAAGAGATCGAGGCGGAGATGATCGCGGCCGGGTACGTG
TTCGAGCCGCCCGCGCACGGCTCAACCGTGCGGCTGCATGAAATCCTGGCCGGTTTGTCTGATGCCAAGC
TGGCGGCCTGGCCGGCCAGCTTGGCCGCTGAAGAAACCGAGCGCCGCCGTCTAAAAAGGTGATGTGTATT
TGAGTAAAACAGCTTGCGTCATGCGGTCGCTGCGTATATGATGCGATGAGTAAATAAACAAATACGCAAG
GGGAACGCATGAAGGTTATCGCTGTACTTAACCAGAAAGGCGGGTCAGGCAAGACGACCATCGCAACCCA
TCTAGCCCGCGCCCTGCAACTCGCCGGGGCCGATGTTCTGTTAGTCGATTCCGATCCCCAGGGCAGTGCC
CGCGATTGGGCGGCCGTGCGGGAAGATCAACCGCTAACCGTTGTCGGCATCGACCGCCCGACGATTGACC
GCGACGTGAAGGCCATCGGCCGGCGCGACTTCGTAGTGATCGACGGAGCGCCCCAGGCGGCGGACTTGGC
TGTGTCCGCGATCAAGGCAGCCGACTTCGTGCTGATTCCGGTGCAGCCAAGCCCTTACGACATATGGGCC
ACCGCCGACCTGGTGGAGCTGGTTAAGCAGCGCATTGAGGTCACGGATGGAAGGCTACAAGCGGCCTTTG
TCGTGTCGCGGGCGATCAAAGGCACGCGCATCGGCGGTGAGGTTGCCGAGGCGCTGGCCGGGTACGAGCT
GCCCATTCTTGAGTCCCGTATCACGCAGCGCGTGAGCTACCCAGGCACTGCCGCCGCCGGCACAACCGTT
CTTGAATCAGAACCCGAGGGCGACGCTGCCCGCGAGGTCCAGGCGCTGGCCGCTGAAATTAAATCAAAAC
TCATTTGAGTTAATGAGGTAAAGAGAAAATGAGCAAAAGCACAAACACGCTAAGTGCCGGCCGTCCGAGC
GCACGCAGCAGCAAGGCTGCAACGTTGGCCAGCCTGGCAGACACGCCAGCCATGAAGCGGGTCAACTTTC
AGTTGCCGGCGGAGGATCACACCAAGCTGAAGATGTACGCGGTACGCCAAGGCAAGACCATTACCGAGCT
GCTATCTGAATACATCGCGCAGCTACCAGAGTAAATGAGCAAATGAATAAATGAGTAGATGAATTTTAGC
GGCTAAAGGAGGCGGCATGGAAAATCAAGAACAACCAGGCACCGACGCCGTGGAATGCCCCATGTGTGGA
GGAACGGGCGGTTGGCCAGGCGTAAGCGGCTGGGTTGCCTGCCGGCCCTGCAATGGCACTGGAACCCCCA
AGCCCGAGGAATCGGCGTGAGCGGTCGCAAACCATCCGGCCCGGTACAAATCGGCGCGGCGCTGGGTGAT
GACCTGGTGGAGAAGTTGAAGGCCGCGCAGGCCGCCCAGCGGCAACGCATCGAGGCAGAAGCACGCCCCG
GTGAATCGTGGCAAGCGGCCGCTGATCGAATCCGCAAAGAATCCCGGCAACCGCCGGCAGCCGGTGCGCC
GTCGATTAGGAAGCCGCCCAAGGGCGACGAGCAACCAGATTTTTTCGTTCCGATGCTCTATGACGTGGGC
ACCCGCGATAGTCGCAGCATCATGGACGTGGCCGTTTTCCGTCTGTCGAAGCGTGACCGACGAGCTGGCG
AGGTGATCCGCTACGAGCTTCCAGACGGGCACGTAGAGGTTTCCGCAGGGCCGGCCGGCATGGCCAGTGT
GTGGGATTACGACCTGGTACTGATGGCGGTTTCCCATCTAACCGAATCCATGAACCGATACCGGGAAGGG
AAGGGAGACAAGCCCGGCCGCGTGTTCCGTCCACACGTTGCGGACGTACTCAAGTTCTGCCGGCGAGCCG
ATGGCGGAAAGCAGAAAGACGACCTGGTAGAAACCTGCATTCGGTTAAACACCACGCACGTTGCCATGCA
GCGTACGAAGAAGGCCAAGAACGGCCGCCTGGTGACGGTATCCGAGGGTGAAGCCTTGATTAGCCGCTAC
AAGATCGTAAAGAGCGAAACCGGGCGGCCGGAGTACATCGAGATCGAGCTAGCTGATTGGATGTACCGCG
AGATCACAGAAGGCAAGAACCCGGACGTGCTGACGGTTCACCCCGATTACTTTTTGATCGATCCCGGCAT
CGGCCGTTTTCTCTACCGCCTGGCACGCCGCGCCGCAGGCAAGGCAGAAGCCAGATGGTTGTTCAAGACG
ATCTACGAACGCAGTGGCAGCGCCGGAGAGTTCAAGAAGTTCTGTTTCACCGTGCGCAAGCTGATCGGGT
CAAATGACCTGCCGGAGTACGATTTGAAGGAGGAGGCGGGGCAGGCTGGCCCGATCCTAGTCATGCGCTA
CCGCAACCTGATCGAGGGCGAAGCATCCGCCGGTTCCTAATGTACGGAGCAGATGCTAGGGCAAATTGCC
CTAGCAGGGGAAAAAGGTCGAAAAGGCCTCTTTCCTGTGGATAGCACGTACATTGGGAACCCAAAGCCGT
ACATTGGGAACCGGAACCCGTACATTGGGAACCCAAAGCCGTACATTGGGAACCGGTCACACATGTAAGT
GACTGATATAAAAGAGAAAAAAGGCGATTTTTCCGCCTAAAACTCTTTAAAACTTATTAAAACTCTTAAA
ACCCGCCTGGCCTGTGCATAACTGTCTGGCCAGCGCACAGCCCAAGAGCTGCAAAAAGCGCCTACCCTTC
GGTCGCTGCGCTCCCTACGCCCCGCCGCTTCGCGTCGGCCTATCGCGGCCGCTGGCCGCTCAAAAATGGC
TGGCCTACGGCCAGGCAATCTACCAGGGCGCGGACAAGCCGCGCCGTCGCCACTCGACCGCCGGCGCCCA
CATCAAGGCACCCTGCCTCGCGCGTTTCGGTGATGACGGTGAAAACCTCTGACACATGCAGCTCCCGGAA
ACGGTCACAGCTTGTCTGTAAGCGGATGCCGGGAGCAGACAAGCCCGTCAGGGCGCGTCAGCGGGTGTTG
GCGGGTGTCGGGGCGCAGCCATGACCCAGTCACGTAGCGATAGCGGAGTGTATACTGGCTTAACTATGCG
GCATCAGAGCAGATTGTACTGAGAGTGCACCATATGCGGTGTGAAATACCGCACAGATGCGTAAGGAGAA
AATACCGCATCAGGCCCTCTTCCGCTTCCTCGCTCACTGACTCGCTGCGCTCGGTCGTTCGGCTGCGGCG
AGCGGTATCAGCTCACTCAAAGGCGGTAATACGGTTATCCACAGAATCAGGGGATAACGCAGGAAAGAAC
ATGTGAGCAAAAGGCCAGCAAAAGGCCAGGAACCGTAAAAAGGCCGCGTTGCTGGCGTTTTTCCATAGGC
TCCGCCCCCCTGACGAGCATCACAAAAATCGACGCTCAAGTCAGAGGTGGCGAAACCCGACAGGACTATA
AAGATACCAGGCGTTTCCCCCTGGAAGCTCCCTCGTGCGCTCTCCTGTTCCGACCCTGCCGCTTACCGGA
TACCTGTCCGCCTTTCTCCCTTCGGGAAGCGTGGCGCTTTCTCATAGCTCACGCTGTAGGTATCTCAGTT
CGGTGTAGGTCGTTCGCTCCAAGCTGGGCTGTGTGCACGAACCCCCCGTTCAGCCCGACCGCTGCGCCTT
ATCCGGTAACTATCGTCTTGAGTCCAACCCGGTAAGACACGACTTATCGCCACTGGCAGCAGCCACTGGT
AACAGGATTAGCAGAGCGAGGTATGTAGGCGGTGCTACAGAGTTCTTGAAGTGGTGGCCTAACTACGGCT
ACACTAGAAGGACAGTATTTGGTATCTGCGCTCTGCTGAAGCCAGTTACCTTCGGAAAAAGAGTTGGTAG
CTCTTGATCCGGCAAACAAACCACCGCTGGTAGCGGTGGTTTTTTTGTTTGCAAGCAGCAGATTACGCGC
AGAAAAAAAGGATCTCAAGAAGATCCTTTGATCTTTTCTACGGGGTCTGACGCTCAGTGGAACGAAAACT
CACGTTAAGGGATTTTGGTCATGCATTCTAGGTACTAAAACAATTCATCCAGTAAAATATAATATTTTAT
TTTCTCCCAATCAGGCTTGATCCCCAGTAAGTCAAAAAATAGCTCGACATACTGTTCTTCCCCGATATCC
TCCCTGATCGACCGGACGCAGAAGGCAATGTCATACCACTTGTCCGCCCTGCCGCTTCTCCCAAGATCAA
TAAAGCCACTTACTTTGCCATCTTTCACAAAGATGTTGCTGTCTCCCAGGTCGCCGTGGGAAAAGACAAG
TTCCTCTTCGGGCTTTTCCGTCTTTAAAAAATCATACAGCTCGCGCGGATCTTTAAATGGAGTGTCTTCT
TCCCAGTTTTCGCAATCCACATCGGCCAGATCGTTATTCAGTAAGTAATCCAATTCGGCTAAGCGGCTGT
CTAAGCTATTCGTATAGGGACAATCCGATATGTCGATGGAGTGAAAGAGCCTGATGCACTCCGCATACAG
CTCGATAATCTTTTCAGGGCTTTGTTCATCTTCATACTCTTCCGAGCAAAGGACGCCATCGGCCTCACTC
ATGAGCAGATTGCTCCAGCCATCATGCCGTTCAAAGTGCAGGACCTTTGGAACAGGCAGCTTTCCTTCCA
GCCATAGCATCATGTCCTTTTCCCGTTCCACATCATAGGTGGTCCCTTTATACCGGCTGTCCGTCATTTT
TAAATATAGGTTTTCATTTTCTCCCACCAGCTTATATACCTTAGCAGGAGACATTCCTTCCGTATCTTTT
ACGCAGCGGTATTTTTCGATCAGTTTTTTCAATTCCGGTGATATTCTCATTTTAGCCATTTATTATTTCC
TTCCTCTTTTCTACAGTATTTAAAGATACCCCAAGAAGCTAATTATAACAAGACGAACTCCAATTCACTG
TTCCTTGCATTCTAAAACCTTAAATACCAGAAAACAGCTTTTTCAAAGTTGTTTTCAAAGTTGGCGTATA
ACATAGTATCGACGGAGCCGATTTTGAAACCGCGGTGATCACAGGCAGCAACGCTCTGTCATCGTTACAA
TCAACATGCTACCCTCCGCGAGATCATCCGTGTTTCAAACCCGGCAGCTTAGTTGCCGTTCTTCCGAATA
GCATCGGTAACATGAGCAAAGTCTGCCGCCTTACAACGGCTCTCCCGCTGACGCCGTCCCGGACTGATGG
GCTGCCTGTATCGAGTGGTGATTTTGTGCCGAGCTGCCGGTCGGGGAGCTGTTGGCTGGCTGGTGGCAGG
ATATATTGTGGTGTAAACAAATTGACGCTTAGACAACTTAATAACACATTGCGGACGTTTTTAATGTACT
GAATTAACGCCGAATTAATTCGGGGGATCTGGATTTTAGTACTGGATTTTGGTTTTAGGAATTAGAAATT
TTATTGATAGAAGTATTTTACAAATACAAATACATACTAAGGGTTTCTTATATGCTCAACACATGAGCGA
AACCCTATAGGAACCCTAATTCCCTTATCTGGGAACTACTCACACATTATTATGGAGAAACTCGAGCTTG
TCGATCGACTCTAGCTAGAGGATCGATCCGAACCCCAGAGTCCCGCTCAGAAGAACTCGTCAAGAAGGCG
ATAGAAGGCGATGCGCTGCGAATCGGGAGCGGCGATACCGTAAAGCACGAGGAAGCGGTCAGCCCATTCG
CCGCCAAGTTCTTCAGCAATATCACGGGTAGCCAACGCTATGTCCTGATAGCGGTCCGCCACACCCAGCC
GGCCACAGTCGATGAATCCAGAAAAGCGGCCATTTTCCACCATGATATTCGGCAAGCAGGCATCGCCATG
TGTCACGACGAGATCCTCGCCGTCGGGCATGCGCGCCTTGAGCCTGGCGAACAGTTCGGCTGGCGCGAGC
CCCTGATGTTCTTCGTCCAGATCATCCTGATCGACAAGACCGGCTTCCATCCGAGTACGTGCTCGCTCGA
TGCGATGTTTCGCTTGGTGGTCGAATGGGCAGGTAGCCGGATCAAGCGTATGCAGCCGCCGCATTGCATC
AGCCATGATGGATACTTTCTCGGCAGGAGCAAGGTGAGATGACAGGAGATCCTGCCCCGGCACTTCGCCC
AATAGCAGCCAGTCCCTTCCCGCTTCAGTGACAACGTCGAGCACAGCTGCGCAAGGAACGCCCGTCGTGG
CCAGCCACGATAGCCGCGCTGCCTCGTCCTGGAGTTCATTCAGGGCACCGGACAGGTCGGTCTTGACAAA
AAGAACCGGGCGCCCCTGCGCTGACAGCCGAAACACGGCGGCATCAGAGCAGCCGATTGTCTGTTGTGCC
CAGTCATAGCCGAATAGCCTCTCCACCCAAGCGGCCGGAGAACCTGCGTGCAATCCATCTTGTTCAATCC
CCATGGTCGATCGACAGATCTGCGAAAGCTCGAGAGAGATAGATTTGTAGAGAGAGACTGGTGATTTCAG
CGTGTCCTCTCCAAATGAAATGAACTTCCTTATATAGAGGAAGGGTCTTGCGAAGGATAGTGGGATTGTG
CGTCATCCCTTACGTCAGTGGAGATATCACATCAATCCACTTGCTTTGAAGACGTGGTTGGAACGTCTTC
TTTTTCCACGATGCTCCTCGTGGGTGGGGGTCCATCTTTGGGACCACTGTCGGCAGAGGCATCTTGAACG
ATAGCCTTTCCTTTATCGCAATGATGGCATTTGTAGGTGCCACCTTCCTTTTCTACTGTCCTTTTGATGA
AGTGACAGATAGCTGGGCAATGGAATCCGAGGAGGTTTCCCGATATTACCCTTTGTTGAAAAGTCTCAAT
AGCCCTTTGGTCTTCTGAGACTGTATCTTTGATATTCTTGGAGTAGACGAGAGTGTCGTGCTCCACCATG
TTCACATCAATCCACTTGCTTTGAAGACGTGGTTGGAACGTCTTCTTTTTCCACGATGCTCCTCGTGGGT
GGGGGTCCATCTTTGGGACCACTGTCGGCAGAGGCATCTTGAACGATAGCCTTTCCTTTATCGCAATGAT
GGCATTTGTAGGTGCCACCTTCCTTTTCTACTGTCCTTTTGATGAAGTGACAGATAGCTGGGCAATGGAA
TCCGAGGAGGTTTCCCGATATTACCCTTTGTTGAAAAGTCTCAATAGCCCTTTGGTCTTCTGAGACTGTA
TCTTTGATATTCTTGGAGTAGACGAGAGTGTCGTGCTCCACCATGTTGGCAAGCTGCTCTAGCCAATACG
CAAACCGCCTCTCCCCGCGCGTTGGCCGATTCATTAATGCAGCTGGCACGACAGGTTTCCCGACTGGAAA
GCGGGCAGTGAGCGCAACGCAATTAATGTGAGTTAGCTCACTCATTAGGCACCCCAGGCTTTACACTTTA
TGCTTCCGGCTCGTATGTTGTGTGGAATTGTGAGCGGATAACAATTTCACACAGGAAACAGCTATGACAT
GATTACGAATTCGAGCTCGGTACCCGGGGATCGGCGCGCCCTATGGAGAATATCATTTTTAAGTAAAATT
TTGAATTCAAATGTTACGTGTATTATTTAATTCATCAATTTGCCTTGTCATAGCGAGTACATTACAAACA
TCACATATATTTGATTGATTGTCAAAAAATATCAAAATATATATCAATTTTAAGAGGTATAGGTGTCTAA
TATGTACTAGCCCTAATTTAAATATCTAAATTAATTATTCGGATGAATCTATATACCATCTTTTTAATGG
ACACCCAAAATCACACATCAAACATCATATACATGTTGAAAACATATTATTGATATAGCTACATATATGT
TTTAATATAAATAAAAGACGAGTCATATATTCAAAAATTAAGAATCAAATAATTTTAATTTATTTAATAT
TCAAAACTTAATACTATTTAAATTTAGATATTCTAATTTTAATACACGTCTGATAAAATAGATGAGGACT
AAATAAATAATTTGAGACTATCTTTTCTTTATTTGGCGGCCCACAAATAATTTAGATTCTCGTAACCCCC
TCTTTTTCTCTCACTGAAAAAGCACAATCCGTGTCCAAACACAAAGAAGCACTCGACACCGTAGATCTCC
ATTCAGATCAACGGCTTATATTCAGTTTTCTCCATTCACGTGGATCGACATTCTTATCCGTCCGATTATC
AATAAATTTCCCAAAATTTAGCGGCCATGATTTTAACCCCGCCTCATTTCAAACCGCCCACGAAATCCTC
GACGCCCAAATTCACCAACTATAAATAGCCACCACCATCCCCTTCATCAATCATCAAATTTCATAACCCT
AGAATCATCACCTTTTTCAAATTTCAATGGCTCCTATCTCCTCCACCTGGTCCAGATTAATCAGGTTCGT
AGCTATAGAAACGTCACTCGTGCATATAGGCGAACCGATTGATGCAACTATGGACGTAGGGCTTGCTCGT
CGAGAAGGGAAAACTATTCAGGCCTATGAGATTATCGGATCTGGCAGCGCCCTGGACCTTTCTGCACAGG
TGAGTAAGAACGTGCTCACAGTACGAGAATTGTTGATGCCACTTTCTAGAGAAGAGATAAAGACGGTCAG
ATGCTTAGGCCTTAACTATCCTGTCCACGCAACAGAAGCCAATGTTGCTGTACCGAAGTTTCCGAACCTG
TTCTACAAACCAGTCACAAGTCTCATCGGGCCTGATGGTCTTATCACGATCCCTAGTGTAGTGCAACCGC
CTAAGGAACATCAGTCAGATTATGAAGCTGAACTTGTGATTGTAATCGGAAAGGCCGCCAAGAACGTGTC
TGAGGACGAAGCCTTGGATTATGTCTTAGGCTATACAGCTGCTAACGATATTAGTTTCCGAAAACACCAG
CTCGCAGTCTCACAGTGGTCATTCTCAAAAGGATTTGGATCTCTCCTTCTCACTATACGTATGGCCCAGA
CACATAGTGGAAACATAAATAGGTTCTCACGTGATCAAATCTTTAATGTTAAGAAAACAATCAGCTTTTT
GTCTCAAGGAACTACCCTCGAACCTGGGTCTATCATTTTGACTGGCACCCCTGATGGGGTCGGCTTCGTC
AGGAACCCGCCCTTATACTTAAAAGATGGGGATGAAGTGATGACTTGGATAGGTTCCGGCATTGGTACGC
TTGCTAACACCGTTCAAGAAGAGAAAACATGCTTTGCAAGCGGTGGGCATGAGTAGGCTTTTATGTTGGT
GATATGGTGGTAAATGTAGGGATTTAGTTTACAATTGCGTATGTCTGTGTTGGATATCTGTAGTGCTGTT
CTTATGGCTTAGATCTTGTAATTTCTCATTACAGTATCAATGAATAGATATCAGTTTCTAGTGATGACAT
TGGTTCGTCTTTTAGCTGTTGATTAATTTTTCTTAATTGATTCATCCTATTGCAATTCTTCTGAATTTAA
ATTGTATACTGTGAAATTAAGAAAATTCTTGAAATTAATGAGAATTTGAGTAATAGCGCTGTTAGAGCTC
TGACGGCGCGCCCTATGGAGAATTCATGGGGCATTACAATTAATTAGTAATACTAATTTTAATAACACTA
AATCATATTAGTCTCTATAGGTATAATATATAACTCTGGAGTCACTATCTGTATTTGGGATCAACAGTTA
CAAAGGTACGAGTAAAGTCTCTGATCCGACAAACAATCCGTATATCCTACCTTCCCGAAATTTCATGTAT
AAAATTATACTAAAATATTATTTTTCTTGTATTATCCGATTGAAAATTATGCGAATTCAACATAAAACTC
TAAAAAAAGAAAATAATGAAAATTACAACTTAAAAGAGTGTCTAAGTTGGAATCATGGTATTACATAAAG
TTGAGGACAATATAAGCAAGCAAACAAGTACTCTAGCTATCAATTTACTTTGGACTACTATATGATAAAT
ATTTCAACCCCCCTCCTCCCCCACCAAAAAAAAATTAAAATAACAAGTTGAAGGACTCAAAAAAAAAAAA
AAAAAAAACTCAAAACCAACCTCAATCATACATTCATATCCTCTTCCTACCCCCATCTTGGATGAGATAA
GATTAACGAGGTGCTTACACGTGTCACCTCTATTGTGGTGACTTAAAAAAAATTCCAACCTTTCATATGT
AGATATTAAGTAATTGTATAATGTTATCAAGAACCACATAACATATCAAAAACCTTATCATTTCATTATA
TAAAAGGATAGTGGACATCAAAAGGTTCATATTGAACCAAAAAAAGAGAGAAGAAGCAAAATGGTGCAGG
ACACTTCAAGTGCTAGCACAAGTCCAATTTTAACCAGATGGTATATAGACACTCGACCTCTCACGGCAAG
TACCGCCGCACTTCCGCTGCTGGAAACGCTGCAACCAGCTGATCAGATCTCCGTCCAAAAATATTATCAT
CTCAAGGACAAGCACATGTCACTTGCCTCCAACCTTTTGAAGTATTTATTCGTTCATCGAAATTGCCGAA
TACCATGGAGTAGTATTGTCATATCAAGAACGCCCGACCCGCACAGAAGGCCTTGCTATATACCTCCTTC
AGGTTCACAAGAGGACTCCTTCAAAGACGGATATACGGGAATCAACGTAGAATTCAACGTTAGTCACCAA
GCCAGCATGGTGGCAATCGCAGGTACGGCTTTCACACCTAATAGCGGTGGAGATAGCAAACTCAAACCGG
AGGTCGGAATAGATATAACATGTGTAAATGAGAGGCAGGGCAGGAATGGAGAAGAAAGATCCTTGGAATC
CCTGAGGCAGTATATAGATATATTCAGCGAAGTATTCAGCACCGCAGAGATGGCTAATATAAGGCGACTT
GATGGGGTTTCCTCAAGTTCCCTTAGTGCAGACAGACTCGTAGATTATGGATACCGATTATTCTACACCT
ATTGGGCCTTAAAAGAGGCTTATATCAAGATGACAGGTGAGGCCTTATTGGCTCCTTGGTTGAGAGAGCT
GGAGTTTTCCAACGTGGTCGCTCCAGCCGCTGTCGCCGAAAGCGGGGACTCTGCTGGAGACTTTGGCGAA
CCGTACACTGGCGTGCGTACAACATTGTATAAGAACCTCGTAGAGGACGTACGAATTGAGGTAGCTGCTT
TGGGAGGAGATTATCTGTTCGCAACAGCCGCTAGAGGTGGTGGTATAGGCGCATCCTCACGTCCTGGTGG
TGGCCCAGATGGCTCTGGAATTAGATCCCAGGACCCTTGGAGGCCGTTCAAGAAACTCGATATAGAGCGT
GACATACAGCCATGTGCTACGGGCGTTTGTAATTGCCTGTCCTCAGGATAGGCTTGATCCCCCGTCGACA
GCTAGCTATATCATCAATTTATGTATTACACATAATATCGCACTCAGTCTTTCATCTACGGCAATGTACC
AGCTGATATAATCAGTTATTGAAATATTTCTGAATTTAAACTTGCATCAATAAATTTATGTTTTTGCTTG
GACTATAATACCTGACTTGTTATTTTATCAATAAATATTTAAACTATATTTCTTTCAAGATCGCTGTTAG
AGCTCGGACGGCGCGCCCTATGGAGATTTTTCAAATCAGTGCGCAAGACGTGACGTAAGTATCCGAGTCA
GTTTTTATTTTTCTACTAATTTGGTCGTTTATTTCGGCGTGTAGGACATGGCAACCGGGCCTGAATTTCG
CGGGTATTCTGTTTCTATTCCAACTTTTTCTTGATCCGCAGCCATTAACGACTTTTGAATAGATACGCTG
ACACGCCAAGCCTCGCTAGTCAAAAGTGTACCAAACAACGCTTTACAGCAAGAACGGAATGCGCGTGACG
CTCGCGGTGACGCCATTTCGCCTTTTCAGAAATGGATAAATAGCCTTGCTTCCTATTATATCTTCCCAAA
TTACCAATACATTACACTAGCATCTGAATTTCATAACCAATCTCGATACACCAAATCGAATGGCATCCTT
TGAAAATTCACTCAGTGTCTTAATAGTTGGGGCTGGCTTAGGTGGTTTGGCCGCTGCTATAGCACTGCGA
AGGCAAGGACATGTAGTCAAGATATACGATAGTTCTTCATTCAAGGCCGAATTGGGAGCAGGATTAGCTG
TACCACCCAATACTCTCCGTTCCCTGCAACAACTGGGCTGTAATACAGAAAACCTGAACGGAGTAGACAA
CCTCTGCTTTACGGCCATGGGATACGACGGGAGTGTAGGTATGATGAATAATATGACCGACTACCGTGAG
GCATACGGCACTTCCTGGATAATGGTACATCGAGTGGATCTCCACAACGAGCTGATGCGAGTCGCCTTGG
ATCCGGGCGGGTTAGGGCCTCCTGCCACTCTTCACCTTAACCATCGTGTTACGTTCTGCGATGTGGATGC
CTGTACAGTCACGTTTACGAACGGGACGACACAGTCTGCTGACTTGATTGTCGGAGCTGATGGTATTAGG
TCTACGATTCGAAGATTCGTTCTGGAGGAGGACGTGACTGTTCCAGCTAGCGGAATTGTCGGCTTTCGAT
GGTTGGTCCAGGCCGATGCTCTCGACCCATATCCCGAACTGGATTGGATTGTCAAAAAACCACCCTTGGG
AGCCAGGTTGATTTCTACTCCACAGAACCCGCAGAGTGGCGTAGGACTGGCCGATAGACGAACGATCATT
ATTTACGCATGCAGAGGTGGGACCATGGTTAATGTATTAGCCGTACACGACGACGAAAGAGATCAAAACA
CTGCTGATTGGTCCGTTCCCGCATCAAAGGATGATTTATTCAGAGTGTTTCACGATTACCATCCAAGATT
CCGACGACTCTTAGAGTTAGCACAGGACATTAATTTATGGCAGATGAGGGTGGTCCCGGTCTTGAAAAAA
TGGGTGAACAAGAGGGTATGCTTGCTGGGTGATGCCGCCCATGCTTCACTGCCCACACTTGGACAAGGCT
TCGGGATGGGGTTGGAGGATGCAGTCGCTTTGGGCACGTTGTTGCCTAAGGGAACGACCGCATCACAGAT
CGAGACAAGGCTGGCCGTTTACGAACAGCTGCGAAAGGATCGAGCTGAGTTTGTCGCCGCAGAGAGCTAT
GAGGAGCAATATGTCCCAGAGATGAGAGGGCTGTACCTTAGGTCCAAAGAATTGAGAGACAGAGTGATGG
GTTATGATATTAAGGTAGAGTCAGAGAAGGTTTTGGAAACACTGTTGCGATCATCCAACTCAGCTTGAGC
TTGGACTCCCATGTTGGCAAAGGCAACCAAACAAACAATGAATGATCCGCTCCTGCATATGGGGCGGTTT
GAGTATTTCAACTGCCATTTGGGCTGAATTGTAGACATGCTCCTGTCAGAAATTCCGTGATCTTACTCAA
TATTCAGTAATCTCGGCCAATATCCTAAATGTGCGTGGCTTTATCTGTCTTTGTATTGTTTCATCAATTC
ATGTAACGTTTGCTTTTCTTATGAATTTTCAAATAAATTATCCGCTGTTAGAGCTCCCGGGGCGCGCCCT
ATGGAGGTCAACATGGTGGAGCACGACACTCTGGTCTACTCCAAAAATGTCAAAGATACAGTCTCAGAAG
ATCAAAGGGCTATTGAGACTTTTCAACAAAGGATAATTTCGGGAAACCTCCTCGGATTCCATTGCCCAGC
TATCTGTCACTTCATCGAAAGGACAGTAGAAAAGGAAGGTGGCTCCTACAAATGCCATCATTGCGATAAA
GGAAAGGCTATCATTCAAGATCTCTCTGCCGACAGTGGTCCCAAAGATGGACCCCCACCCACGAGGAGCA
TCGTGGAAAAAGAAGAGGTTCCAACCACGTCTACAAAGCAAGTGGATTGATGTGACATCTCCACTGACGT
AAGGGATGACGCACAATCCCACTATCCTTCGCAAGACCCTTCCTCTATATAAGGAAGTTCATTTCATTTG
GAGAGGACACGCTACTGTATTTTTACAACAATTACCAACAACAACAAACAACAAACAACATTACAATTAC
TATTTACAATTACAATGAATAGTAGTAAAAACCCTCCATCCACTCTGTTAGATGTTTTTCTGGATACCGC
TAGGAACCTTGATACAGCATCCAGAAATGTCCTGGAGTGCGGAGAACACAGGTGGAGTTACAGAGAGTTG
GACACAGTGTCATCCGCATTGGCCCAACACCTTCGATACACTGTGGGTCTTAGCCCCACTGTAGCCGTGA
TTAGCGAGAATCACCCCTACATACTTGCATTAATGCTCGCCGTATGGAAACTCGGCGGAACGTTCGCACC
GATAGATGTTCATTCCCCAGCCGAACTTGTTGCTGGAATGTTGAATATTGTAAGCCCGTCATGTCTTGTC
ATTCCTAGCTCTGATGTGACAAATCAGACATTGGCATGCGATCTTAATATACCGGTTGTTGCATTCCACC
CACATCAAAGTACAATTCCCGAACTCAACAAGAAGTATCTCACAGATTCTCAGATCAGTCCTGACCTGCC
CTTCCCCGACCCTAATCGACCTGCTTTGTACTTATTCACGTCATCTGCAACGTCTAGGTCCAATTTGAAG
TGCGTGCCACTTACACACACATTCATATTGCGAAACTCCTTAAGTAAACGAGCATGGTGCAAAAGAATGA
GGCCAGAGACAGATTTTGATGGTATTAGGGTCCTGGGGTGGGCCCCCTGGAGCCATGTCCTCGCTCATAT
GCAGGACATTGGCCCTCTTACATTATTGAATGCCGGGTGCTACGTATTTGCCACGACCCCATCTACCTAC
CCGACGGAGCTGAAGGATGACCGTGATGTTATTAGTTGCGCCGCAAATGCCGTAATGTACAAAGGTGTTA
AATCCTTCGCATGCCTCCCATTCGTGCTTGGGGGACTCAAGGCTTTATGTGAGTCAGAGCCCAGTGTTAA
GGCACAACTGCAAGTGGAGGAACGAGCCCAGCTTTTGAAGTCACTCCAACACATGAAAATCCTGGAATGC
GGGGGGGCAATGCTCGAAGTGAGTGTGGCAAGCTGGGCTATAGAGAATAGGATTCCTATATCTATTGGGA
TTGGTATGACAGAGACAGGCGGCGCTCTTTTCGCTGGGCCGGTCCAAGCAATTCAAACCGGCTTTAGCAG
TGAAGATAAATTTATCGAGGACGCAACCTACTTGCTGGTCAAGGACGATTACGAGAGCCACGCAGAGGAG
GACATAAACGAGGGCGAGTTAGTGGTAAAGTCCAGAATGTTACCTAGGGGTTATTTGGGCTATAACGACC
CCTCTTTCTCTGTTGACGATGCTGGTTGGGTTACTTTCAAAACTGGAGATCGATATTCAGTCACTCCTGA
CGGCAAATTCTCCTGGCTTGGTCGAAATACTGATTTCATTCAGATGACGAGTGGTGAGACTCTCGATCCC
CGTCCGATTGAGTCCCTCCTTTGTGAGTCCAGCCTTATATCACGAGCCTGTGTCATCGGGGATAAGTTCC
TGAACGGACCAGCCACAGCTGTATGCGCTATTATAGAACTCGAACCAACGACTGTTGAGAAAGGCCAGGC
TCACAGCAGGGATATTGCCCGAATCTTTGCCCCCATCAATCGAGATCTTCCTCCCCCGTTACGTATAGCA
TGGAGTCACGTACTTGTACTTCAGCCAAGCGAGAAAATACCGATGACGAAAAAGGGTACAATCTTCCGTA
AGAAAATCGAACAGGTTTTCGGTTCCGCTTTAGGAGGCAGTAGCGGCGACAACTCACAAGCAACCACTGA
CGCTTCAGTAGTTAGGAGGGATGAGTTGAGCAACACGGTCAAACATATCATAAGCAGAGTTTTGGGAGTC
TCCGACGATGAACTCCTTTGGACACTGAGCTTTGCTGAGCTTGGCATGACGTCCGCTCTTGCTACTAGAA
TAGCAAATGAATTGAACGAAGTTCTGGTAGGTGTGAACCTCCCCATCAATGCATGCTACATTCATGTGGA
CCTGCCTTCTTTGTCAAATGCCGTGTATGCAAAGTTAGCACACCTTAAACTCCCGGATAGGACGCCCGAG
CCAAGGAAGGCCCCAGTTGAAAATCCCGGTGGAAAGGAAATCGTAATAGTAGGTCAGGCTTTTAGGCTTC
CGGGGAGTATAAATGATGTCGCTTCTTTGAGGGACGCTTTTTTGGCTAGACAAGCATCCAGTATTATTAC
TGAAATACCGCCAGATAGATGGGACCACGCATCATTTTATCCAAAAGACATACGATTTAATAAAGCAGGG
CTCGTCGACATCGCTAACTACGACCACAGTTTTTTCGGATTGACAGCCACGGAGGCACTGTACCTGTCAC
CAACGATGCGTTTGGCACTTGAAGTGTCCTTTGAAGCCTTGGAGAATGCTAATATACCCGTGTCCCAGTT
AAAGGGCTCTCAAACAGCTGTATATGTCGCAACCACCGACGACGGGTTTGAGACACTGCTGAATGCTGAG
GCAGGATATGATGCATACACACGATTCTATGGCACTGGTAGGGCCGCCTCTACGGCCAGTGGACGAATTA
GTTATTTACTCGACGTACACGGCCCTTCAATTACCGTAGACACTGCTTGTTCAGGCGGTGCTGTTTGCAT
AGACCAGGCCATAGACTACCTCCAATCCTCTAGCGCAGCTGATACCGCCATAATCTGCGCCAGCAACACT
CACTGCTGGCCAGGTTCCTTCATGTTTCTGAGTGCTCAAGGTATGGTAAGTTCCGGGGGGCGATGTGCAA
CTTTTACGACGGATGCCGACGGCTATGTACCCTCTGAAGGTGCTGTGGCATTTATCCTCAAAACCCGAGA
AGCAGCTATGAGAGATAAAGATACTATCTTGGCAACTATCAAAGCAACGCAGATTAGTCATAATGGTCGT
TCCCAAGGTTTAGTCGCACCAAACGTCAATTCACAAGCTGATTTACACAGAAGCTTATTGCAGAAAGCTG
GTTTGAGTCCAGCCGACATTCACTTCATCGAAGCTCACGGGACAGGAACGTCACTCGGTGACCTTAGTGA
AATACAAGCAATTAATGATGCCTACACGTCATCTCAGCCTCGAACAGCCGGACCCTTAATAGTAAGCGCA
AGTAAAACCGTCATTGGTCACACAGAGCCTGCTGGACCGTTGGTAGGCATGCTCTCAGTTCTCAACTCCT
TTAAAGAGGGCGCAGTTCCCGGCTTAGCTCACCTGACAGCAGATAACCTCAATCCGGCTTTAGACTGCTC
CTCCGTCCCTTTACTTATCCCCTACCAGCCTGTCCACTTGGCAGCTCCTAAGCCACACAGGGCTGCTGTG
ATGAGTTATGGCTTCTCCGGCACTCTTGGAGGTATAGTTCTTGAAGCACCGGATGAGGAAAGGCTTGAGG
AAGAACCACCCAACGATAAGCCTATGTTATTTGTTGTTAGCGCCAAAACTCATACTGCATTGATTGAGTA
CCTTGGACGATACCTTGAATTTCTGCTCCAGGCCAATCCCCAAGACTTCTGCGATATCTGTTACACTAGC
TGCGTTGGACGTGAGCATTACAGGTACCGTTTTGCATGTGTGGCAAACGATATGGAAGATTTAATTGGCC
AACTTCAGAAGAGGCTTGGGTCTAAGGTTCCACCTAAACCGTCCTATAAAAGAGGAGCCCTCGCTTTTGC
TTTCAGTGGACAAGGGACCCAGTTTCGTGGAATGGCAACAGAATTGGCTAAGGCATATAGTGGTTTTCGT
AAGATAGTCAGTGATCTTGCTAAAAGAGCATCAGAACTGTCCGGCCATGCAATCGACAGGTTTCTGCTTG
CATATGACATTGGGGCTGAGAATGTTGCACCGGATAGTGAAGCTGATCAAATCTGCATATTCGTTTACCA
ATGTAGTGTTCTCAGATGGCTCCAAACAATGGGGATTCGTCCGTCAGCCGTGATCGGTCACAGCCTCGGT
GAGATTAGCGCATCCGTAGCTGCTGGAGCATTGTCCTTGGACTCTGCCCTTGACCTCGTAATAAGTAGAG
CCAGGTTACTGAGGTCATCTACGAATGCCCCAGCTGGCATGGCAGCTATGTCTGCATCCCAGGATGAAGT
AGTCGAACTCATAGGAAAGCTCGATTTAGATAAAGCTAATAGCCTCAGCGTGTCCGTAATAAACGGCCCC
CAGAACACCGTTGTTTCAGGATCTTCTGCAGCAATAGAAAGTATCGTTGCTCTCGCAAAGGGACGAAAAA
TCAAGGCCAGCGCACTCAACATTAACCAGGCATTCCATAGTCCTTACGTCGATTCTGCAGTACCCGGCTT
ACGAGCTTGGAGTGAGAAACATATATCATCAGCTCGACCATTGCAAATCCCTTTGTACTCTACCCTCTTG
GGCGCTCAAGTTTCTGAGGGTCAAATGTTAAATCCCGATCACTGGGTAGACCATGCTAGGAAACCCGTTC
AGTTCGCACAAGCAGCCACTATAATGAAGGAATCTTTCACCGGAGTAATAATCGATATTGGACCTCAAGT
TGTAGCATGGTCCCTGCTCTTAAGCAATGGTCTTACTTCCGTGACCGCACTCGCCGCAAAGCGTGGCCGT
TCACAGCAAGTGGCCTTCCTCTCCGCCTTAGCTGATCTTTATCAGGACTACGGCGTCGTACCAGACTTTG
TTGGACTGTACGCACAACAGGAGGACGCTTCCAGACTGAAAAAGACCGATATCTTAACTTACCCCTTTCA
GAGGGTTCGACGTTACCCTTCCTTTATACCCTCTAGAAGGGCACCCACCCACGCTCATGTCCAAGACGAG
GAAACTCTGTCATCAGGATCATCAACTCCAACCTTAGAAAATACTGACCTGGACAGTGGGAAGGAATCTC
TGATGGGACCAACAAGAGGGCTTTTGCGAGTCGATGATCTTAGGGACTCAATAGTCAGTTCAGTCAAAGA
TGTCCTGGAATTGAAGAGTAACGAAGATCTGGACCTCAGCGAGTCCCTTAATGCTCTTGGCATGGACTCT
ATAATGTTCGCTCAATTACGAAAAAGGATAGGGGAGGGCCTCGGCCTGTCCGTTCCAATGGTTTTTCTCA
GCGATGCCTTCAGTATTGGAGAAATGGTCAGTAACCTCGTGGAACAGGCCGAAGCTTCCGAGGACAATTG
AGCTTCTCTAGCTAGAGTCGATCGACAAGCTCGAGTTTCTCCATAATAATGTGTGAGTAGTTCCCAGATA
AGGGAATTAGGGTTCCTATAGGGTTTCGCTCATGTGTTGAGCATATAAGAAACCCTTAGTATGTATTTGT
ATTTGTAAAATACTTCTATCAATAAAATTTCTAATTCCTAAAACCAAAATCCAGTACTAAAATCCAGATC
GCTGTTAGAGCTCTCCCGGCGCGCCCTATGGAGAAGCTTTCCAGACACATCTTGGGATTAGATCATAGTC
CATACTAATGAAGACAAAAGTGTTAACCAAATATAGATAATGAGAGAATGTGGGGGGTGAAGTTGAACCC
TGAGTGCTGCAATCCTATCTGCGTGCAACTTTTCTAGCTCTGGATCCTACAGAACAAGAGCAAGTCAGTC
TCCCATAGAGACAGAAGAGAAACATAACATTTCATTGTACAGATTATAAAAGAACAATTCAAAGAGAGCC
CCCATTGAACTTACATCCATCAATTCGTCAAGATCAACTTCCTCGTTGACAGGTCTTGATCCTTGTGCCT
TTTCATTTGCAAGAACTTCCTGCACAACAAAAATACGGAAATGTTTTTGATCCAAGAACATCAAACTCTA
ATTGCAATTGTAACCAACAAAAAAACACTTAAAATTCGCTATACACTATCAAATTTCCTGACACGTAGAC
CTCATGTCAGCACAAATAGAATCTAGCCTATCTCTGTTAATTGGGTTACCAAACAACATGAGATTGATTA
TGTGGAAAACCAAGCACATTATTTACCCTTTGAAAATACGCGAAATCAAGATCCAAGAAGAATTTATGGA
GAACAGCTTCGAAGTACGAAATAAACAATGAAGATTAAATTACCTTTTTATAATCTCTAGCAGCTGCCGC
CAATACATTCCCGAATGCCAGATTCGAGAGGGTCGACTTCACCGTATCCGGATCCATCTCTTTACCAACC
AACTAATCCAACTCAGAAAATTTTAAAATCTCAATCAAAAATCCCTCTAAGATAGCCAGAGAAGAGATTG
TAAACAAGGATTTGAAATCTGGTGCAGAGAGGAGAAACTCCCCGACAATGAACACCAACGATCTAAACGC
GGCGTTTGGTAAAAGTTGAGTAAATTTTGTTAGGGCTTAGTTTTAGTCCATGGGCTAATTAGTAAGTGAT
TTACGGCCCACACATGAGCCCAAATGTTTCAGACCCAGCCAAGTTTCTTCAAATTCACCCAATCAACGAC
GATGTACGTGTGTATGAAAATCATTAACACGACGCATCGCTTTCGAGGAGGAGCATTACGTGTCCTGTTA
GCTACGATAATGTTAGTACCGCCACAAAGAAAAGGATAGATATTTTGCTTTCCAGCACCCTGTCATGGGA
TTGATATGAACACGTACTTGGTATCGACATGAAAGCTCAAAAATAAATTCAATCCGATTCCTTTAGTGAT
ATCAGAAGTTCATTTTAAATACGAACACGTATGGCGAAACACCACGCCGACATTTTCTGCTGCTGCCACG
CGTCACTTTCCAAATATTGATTCATTAAACTAATAGTTGATCCATATCCGAAACCGGACTATAAAACTAT
CTTCAATGCGTTAACGAATCTTCATCGATCAAACTCATCAAAGTCTAATATCACAAAGAAAGAGTTTTTT
TAACTAGCTTAGCTCAAAGTGTTTGCTTAAGACAAGAAGAACAATGCGTATAAATATCTCTCTGTCTAGC
TTATTCGAGAGATTAAGCAAACTCAGCTCTCGTAGCATAGCTATTACATGTGGTGTCGTCCTCGCCTCTG
CTATTGCTTTTCCCATCATACGACGAGATTATCAGACGTTCTTAGAGGTTGGTCCTAGCTATGCCCCTCA
AAATTTTCGAGGCTACATTATCGTTTGCGTACTCAGCTTGTTCCGACAAGAGCAAAAAGGGTTGGCAATC
TACGACAGACTCCCAGAGAAGAGAAGATGGCTGGCCGATCTCCCATTTCGTGAAGGTACTAGACCTAGTA
TAACATCACACATAATACAGAGACAGCGAACTCAACTTGTAGACCAAGAGTTTGCCACACGAGAACTGAT
AGACAAAGTTATTCCCAGGGTGCAAGCACGACATACAGATAAAACATTTTTGAGCACGAGCAAGTTTGAA
TTTCATGCTAAAGCCATTTTCCTGTTGCCAAGTATTCCTATAAACGACCCCTTAAACATACCTAGTCATG
ATACGGTTCGTAGAACGAAACGAGAGATTGCACACATGCATGACTACCACGACTGTACTCTTCACTTAGC
TCTTGCAGCTCAAGATGGAAAAGAAGTCCTGAAAAAAGGCTGGGGCCAACGTCATCCGCTTGCCGGGCCG
GGTGTACCTGGGCCGCCGACAGAATGGACTTTCTTATACGCACCCCGTAATGAGGAAGAAGCTAGGGTAG
TAGAAATGATTGTCGAGGCAAGTATCGGATACATGACTAATGATCCGGCAGGTAAAATCGTCGAGAATGC
CAAATGAGCTTGTCCTGCTTTAATGAGATATGCGAGAAGCCTATGATCGCATGATATTTGCTTTCAATTC
TGTTGTGCACGTTGTAAAAAACCTGAGCATGTGTAGCTCAGATCCTTACCGCCGGTTTCGGTTCATTCTA
ATGAATATATCACCCGTTACTATCGTATTTTTATGAATAATATTCTCCGTTCAATTTACTGATTGTACCC
TACTACTTATATGTACAATATTAAAATGAAAACAATATATTGTGCTGAATAGGTTTATAGCGACATCTAT
GATAGAGCGCCACAATAACAAACAATTGCGTTTTATTATTACAAATCCAATTTTAAAAAAAGCGGCAGAA
CCGGTCAAACCTAAAAGACTGATTACATAAATCTTATTCAAATTTCAAAAGTGCCCCAGGGGCTAGTATC
TACGACACACCGAGCGGCGAACTAATAACGCTCACTGAAGGGAACTCCGGTTCCCCGCCGGCGCGCATGG
GTGAGATTCCTTGAAGTTGAGTATTGGCCGTCCGCTCTACCGAAAGTTACGGGCACCATTCAACCCGGTC
CAGCACGGCGGCCGGGTAACCGACTTGCTGCCCCGAGAATTATGCAGCATTTTTTTGGTGTATGTGGGCC
CCAAATGAAGTGCAGGTCAAACCTTGACAGTGACGACAAATCGTTGGGCGGGTCCAGGGCGAATTTTGCG
ACAACATGTCGAGGCTCAGCAGGACCGCTGTTAGAGCTCAGTG
Features (pLannotate 1.2.2; 30 found; start..end, strand, type, name):
      4..158     +  CDS            lacZα (fragment): LacZα fragment of β-galactosidase; lacZ fragment
    224..248     +  misc_feature   RB T-DNA repeat: right border repeat from nopaline C58 T-DNA
    588..989     +  CDS            Y4CG_SINFN (fragment): Protein inferred from homology: Swiss-Prot protein existence level 3. From Sinorhizobium fredii (strain NBRC 101917 / NGR234).
   1549..2178    +  CDS            pVS1 StaA: stability protein from the Pseudomonas plasmid pVS1 (Heeb et al., 2000)
   2607..3680    +  CDS            pVS1 RepA: replication protein from the Pseudomonas plasmid pVS1 (Heeb et al., 2000)
   3746..3940    +  rep_origin     pVS1 oriV: origin of replication for the Pseudomonas plasmid pVS1 (Heeb et al., 2000)
   4143..4182    +  CDS            rop (fragment): Rop protein, which maintains plasmids at low copy number; rop
   4284..4424    +  misc_feature   bom: basis of mobility region from pBR322
   4610..5198    -  rep_origin     ori: high-copy-number ColE1/pMB1/pBR322/pUC origin of replication
   5285..6079    -  CDS            KanR: aminoglycoside phosphotransferase; aphA-3; confers resistance to kanamycin
   6504..6528    +  misc_feature   LB T-DNA repeat: left border repeat from nopaline C58 T-DNA
   6606..6780    -  polyA_signal   CaMV poly(A) signal: cauliflower mosaic virus polyadenylation signal
   6837..7629    -  CDS            NeoR/KanR (fragment): aminoglycoside phosphotransferase from Tn5; aph(3')-II (or nptII); confers resistance to neomycin, kanamycin, and G418 (Geneticin®)
   7697..8373    -  promoter       CaMV 35S promoter (enhanced): cauliflower mosaic virus 35S promoter with a duplicated enhancer region
   8463..8551    +  CDS            lacI (fragment): lac repressor; lacI; The lac repressor binds to the lac operator to inhibit transcription in E. coli. This inhibition can be relieved by adding lactose or isopropyl-β-D-thiogalactopyranoside (IPTG).
   8564..8585    +  protein_bind   CAP binding site: CAP binding activates transcription in the presence of cAMP. E. coli catabolite activator protein
   8600..8630    +  promoter       lac promoter: promoter for the E. coli lac operon
   8634..8656    +  protein_bind   lac operator (fragment): The lac repressor binds to the lac operator to inhibit transcription in E. coli. This inhibition can be relieved by adding lactose or isopropyl-β-D-thiogalactopyranoside (IPTG). lac repressor encoded by lacI
   8687..8712    +  misc_feature   MCS (fragment): pUC18/19 multiple cloning site
  11471..12502   +  CDS            npgA: PPTA_EMENI - Also known as cfwA. Experimental evidence at protein level: Swiss-Prot protein existence level 1. Transfers the 4'-phosphopantetheine moiety from coenzyme A to a Ser of an acyl-carrier-protein. The enzyme is able to transfer the cofactor to a broad range of enzymes with acyl- or peptidyl-carrier protein domains. Required for primary biological processes such as growth and asexual/sexual development, and activates target enzymes involved in the synthesis of metabolites such as fatty acids, polyketides and nonribosomal peptides, lysine, siderophore, penicillin, sterigmatocystin, sha
  12531..12731   +  terminator     gene 7 terminator: transcription terminator for octopine-type Ti plasmid gene 7
  12768..13148   +  promoter       MAS promoter: mannopine synthase promoter (Velten et al., 1984)
  14420..14672   +  terminator     MAS terminator: mannopine synthase terminator
  14784..15129   +  promoter       CaMV 35S promoter: strong constitutive promoter from cauliflower mosaic virus
  15081..15127   +  promoter       minimal CaMV 35S promoter: minimal 35S promoter from cauliflower mosaic virus
  15148..15203   +  misc_feature   TMV Ω: translational enhancer from the tobacco mosaic virus 5'-leader sequence (Gallie et al., 1988)
  20336..20510   +  polyA_signal   CaMV poly(A) signal: cauliflower mosaic virus polyadenylation signal
  20649..20879   -  CDS            PLP3A (fragment): PLP3A_ARATH - Experimental evidence at protein level: Swiss-Prot protein existence level 1. Tubulin-binding protein involved in microtubule formation. From Arabidopsis thaliana (Mouse-ear cress).
  21184..21267   -  CDS            PLP3A (fragment): PLP3A_ARATH - Experimental evidence at protein level: Swiss-Prot protein existence level 1. Tubulin-binding protein involved in microtubule formation. From Arabidopsis thaliana (Mouse-ear cress).
  22835..23542   +  terminator     OCS terminator: octopine synthase terminator
