[The description below was written by a language model from this plasmid's Addgene catalogue record and pLannotate feature annotations shown in this document.]
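Description:
P447-FBP_19 is a 23.6 kb binary T-DNA plasmid built on the pTRANS_220d backbone for Agrobacterium-mediated delivery into plants. It carries the complete fungal bioluminescence pathway, so that transformed tissue can glow without added substrate. Outside the T-DNA borders, the backbone has a high-copy ColE1/pMB1-type origin with the pBR322 bom site for propagation in E. coli. It also has the pVS1 oriV with RepA and StaA for replication and stable maintenance in Agrobacterium, and a bacterial aphA-3 kanamycin resistance gene. Next to the nopaline-type left border, an enhanced CaMV 35S promoter drives an nptII (NeoR/KanR) gene ending in the CaMV poly(A) signal, which serves as the plant selectable marker. Remnants of a lac promoter/lacZα cloning region flank the AarI assembly site, which was destroyed during cloning.

The payload consists of five synthesized transcription units, each with its own promoter and terminator. The catalogue lists Neonothopanus nambi CPH under tomato H4 promoter and terminator, and Aspergillus nidulans NpgA (a 4'-phosphopantetheinyl transferase) under the tomato RBCS2 promoter with the Agrobacterium gene 7 terminator. It also lists H3H between the mannopine synthase promoter and terminator, hispidin synthase (Hisps) under CaMV 35S with a TMV Ω leader and 35S terminator, and the luciferase Luz under the Arabidopsis RAB18 promoter with the octopine synthase terminator. The automated annotation recognises npgA and most of the regulatory elements but not the N. nambi coding sequences. The PLP3A fragments it calls upstream of Luz probably reflect Arabidopsis genomic sequence within the RAB18 promoter region. Because four units are listed under separate promoters while Luz is driven by an abscisic acid-responsive promoter, light output is intended to report ABA signalling in planta.
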