Addgene plasmid #139710: P447-FBP_19
Purpose: T-DNA encoding Fungal Bioluminescent Pathway Components, complete pathway, Luz promoter is ABA responsive
Depositing lab: Daniel Voytas. Depositing organization: University of Minnesota. Publication: Building customizable auto-luminescent luciferase-based reporters in plants. Khakhar A, Starker CG, Chamness JC, Lee N, Stokke S, Wang C, Swanson R, Rizvi F, Imaizumi T, Voytas DF. Elife. 2020 Mar 25;9. pii: 52786. doi: 10.7554/eLife.52786. PubMed 32209230.
Backbone
  Vector backbone: pTRANS_220d
  Vector type: Plant Expression, Luciferase
Growth in bacteria
  Bacterial resistance: Kanamycin, 50 μg/mL
  Growth temperature: 37°C
  Growth strain: DH5alpha
  Copy number: High Copy
Gene/Insert
  Gene/Insert name: pSlH4:NnCPH:tSlH4, pSlRBCS2:AsNpga:tAtuG7, pAtuMas:NnH3H:tAtuMas, p35S:NnHisps:t35S, pAtRAB18:NnLuz:tAtuOcs
  Species: Neonothopanus nambi and Aspergillus nidulans
  Promoter: various
  Cloning method: Restriction Enzyme; 5′ cloning site AarI (destroyed during cloning); 3′ cloning site AarI (destroyed during cloning)
Resource information
  A portion of this plasmid was derived from a plasmid made by: synthesized
Terms and licenses: Academic/Nonprofit Terms; Industry Terms: Not Available to Industry
How to cite: P447-FBP_19 was a gift from Daniel Voytas (Addgene plasmid # 139710 ; http://n2t.net/addgene:139710 ; RRID:Addgene_139710)
